Addgene plasmid #213554: pLv-EF1a-Parkin(K161N)-A92mKO2
Purpose: Lentiviral vector for stable expression of K161N Parkin, internally tagged with mKO2
Depositing lab: Steven Altschuler & Lani Wu. Depositing organization: University of California, San Francisco (UCSF). Publication: A PINK1 input threshold arises from positive feedback in the PINK1/Parkin mitophagy decision circuit. Waters CS, Angenent SB, Altschuler SJ, Wu LF. Cell Rep. 2023 Oct 31;42(10):113260. doi: 10.1016/j.celrep.2023.113260. Epub 2023 Oct 17. PubMed 37851575.
Backbone
  Vector backbone: Addgene #85132
  Backbone size w/o insert (bp): 7438
  Vector type: Mammalian Expression, Lentiviral
Growth in bacteria
  Bacterial resistance: Ampicillin, 100 μg/mL
  Growth temperature: 30°C
  Growth strain: NEB Stable
  Copy number: High Copy
Gene/Insert
  Gene/Insert name: Parkin (alt name: PARK2)
  Species: H. sapiens (human)
  Insert size (bp): 2091
  Mutation: K161N mutation in Parkin
  Entrez Gene: PRKN (a.k.a. AR-JP, LPRS2, PARK2, PDJ)
  Promoter: EF1a
  Cloning method: Restriction Enzyme; 5′ cloning site MluI (not destroyed); 3′ cloning site NsiI (not destroyed)
  Sequencing primers: 5′ EF-1a Forward; 3′ WPRE-R
Resource information
  A portion of this plasmid was derived from a plasmid made by: mKO2 from Addgene #83841. Parkin from Addgene #23956.
Terms and licenses: Academic/Nonprofit Terms; Industry Terms: Not Available to Industry
Depositor comments: Parkin Internally tagged with mKO2 following Alanine 92.
How to cite: pLv-EF1a-Parkin(K161N)-A92mKO2 was a gift from Steven Altschuler & Lani Wu (Addgene plasmid # 213554 ; http://n2t.net/addgene:213554 ; RRID:Addgene_213554)
