[The description below was written by a language model from this plasmid's Addgene catalogue record and pLannotate feature annotations shown in this document.]
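Description:
pLv-EF1a-Parkin(K161N)-A92mKO2 is an HIV-1-based lentiviral transfer vector for stable expression of a fluorescently tagged mutant of human Parkin (PRKN/PARK2) in mammalian cells. It is maintained in E. coli through a high-copy ColE1/pUC-type origin and selected with ampicillin via the β-lactamase gene. The viral portion of the backbone carries two LTR elements, the Ψ packaging signal with an adjoining gag fragment, the Rev response element for Rev-dependent nuclear export of the genomic RNA, and the cPPT/CTS, which aids nuclear import of the reverse-transcribed genome. Fragments annotated as nef and Rev are residual HIV-1 sequences flanking these elements rather than expressed genes. No mammalian selection marker is annotated, so transduced cells would presumably be identified by fluorescence.

The expression cassette is driven by the human EF-1α promoter, including its core region and intron A, giving strong constitutive transcription. The open reading frame encodes Parkin carrying the K161N substitution, interrupted by the orange fluorescent protein mKO2 inserted after alanine 92. This explains why the feature table shows Parkin as two fragments flanking mKO2. The automated annotation labels those fragments as Drosophila park by homology, but the catalogue record states that the insert is human. A WPRE downstream of the coding sequence enhances transcript stability and expression.

The internal tag allows the Parkin protein to be followed by live-cell imaging. The associated work concerns the PINK1/Parkin mitophagy decision circuit, which suggests this mutant is used as a comparison with wild-type Parkin. The record does not itself describe the functional effect of K161N.
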