Features (pLannotate 1.2.2; 23 found; start..end, strand, type, name):
     23..234     +  promoter       EF-1α core promoter: core promoter for human elongation factor EF-1α
    235..1173    +  intron         EF-1α intron A: intron upstream of the start codon of human EF-1α
   1194..1415    +  CDS            park (fragment): PRKN_DROME - Also known as parkin From Drosophila melanogaster (Fruit fly).
   1488..2138    +  CDS            mKO2: mKO2 is a basic (constitutively fluorescent) orange fluorescent protein published in 2008, derived from Verrillofungia concinna. It has moderate acid sensitivity.
   2313..3266    +  CDS            park (fragment): PRKN_DROME - Also known as parkin From Drosophila melanogaster (Fruit fly).
   3300..3888    +  misc_feature   WPRE: woodchuck hepatitis virus posttranscriptional regulatory element
   3905..4423    +  CDS            nef (fragment): NEF_HV1BR - Experimental evidence at protein level: Swiss-Prot protein existence level 1. Extracellular Nef protein targets CD4(+) T-lymphocytes for apoptosis by interacting with CXCR4 surface receptors (PubMed:14990729). From Human immunodeficiency virus type 1 group M subtype B (isolate BRU/LAI) (HIV-1).
   4471..4728    +  LTR            5' LTR (truncated): truncated 5' long terminal repeat (LTR) from HIV-1
   4880..4896    -  protein_bind   lac operator: The lac repressor binds to the lac operator to inhibit transcription in E. coli. This inhibition can be relieved by adding lactose or isopropyl-β-D-thiogalactopyranoside (IPTG). lac repressor encoded by lacI
   4904..4934    -  promoter       lac promoter: promoter for the E. coli lac operon
   4949..4970    -  protein_bind   CAP binding site: CAP binding activates transcription in the presence of cAMP. E. coli catabolite activator protein
   4983..5075    -  CDS            lacI (fragment): lac repressor; lacI; The lac repressor binds to the lac operator to inhibit transcription in E. coli. This inhibition can be relieved by adding lactose or isopropyl-β-D-thiogalactopyranoside (IPTG).
   5258..5846    -  rep_origin     ori: high-copy-number ColE1/pMB1/pBR322/pUC origin of replication
   6017..6877    -  CDS            AmpR: β-lactamase; bla; confers resistance to ampicillin, carbenicillin, and related antibiotics
   6878..6982    -  promoter       AmpR promoter: bla
   7030..7164    +  polyA_signal   SV40 poly(A) signal: SV40 polyadenylation signal
   7331..7660    +  CDS            nef (fragment): NEF_HV1BR - Experimental evidence at protein level: Swiss-Prot protein existence level 1. Extracellular Nef protein targets CD4(+) T-lymphocytes for apoptosis by interacting with CXCR4 surface receptors (PubMed:14990729). From Human immunodeficiency virus type 1 group M subtype B (isolate BRU/LAI) (HIV-1).
   7708..7965    +  LTR            5' LTR (truncated): truncated 5' long terminal repeat (LTR) from HIV-1
   8012..8137    +  misc_feature   HIV-1 Ψ: packaging signal of human immunodeficiency virus type 1
   8121..8459    +  CDS            HIV-1 gag (fragment): gag protein from human immunodeficiency virus 1; gag
   8634..8867    +  misc_feature   RRE: The Rev response element (RRE) of HIV-1 allows for Rev-dependent mRNA export from the nucleus to the cytoplasm.
   9244..9344    +  CDS            Rev (fragment): human immunodeficiency virus 1 (HIV-1) Rev protein; rev; enhances nuclear export of unspliced and incompletely spliced viral mRNAs
   9359..9474    +  misc_feature   cPPT/CTS: central polypurine tract and central termination sequence of HIV-1 (lacking the first T)
>Addgene plasmid #213554 | pLv-EF1a-Parkin(K161N)-A92mKO2 | addgene full sequence | sequence record 420157 | Addgene NGS Result
TTCACTCGAGGTGCCCGTCAGTGGGCAGAGCGCACATCGCCCACAGTCCCCGAGAAGTTGGGGGGAGGGG
TCGGCAATTGAACCGGTGCCTAGAGAAGGTGGCGCGGGGTAAACTGGGAAAGTGATGTCGTGTACTGGCT
CCGCCTTTTTCCCGAGGGTGGGGGAGAACCGTATATAAGTGCAGTAGTCGCCGTGAACGTTCTTTTTCGC
AACGGGTTTGCCGCCAGAACACAGGTAAGTGCCGTGTGTGGTTCCCGCGGGCCTGGCCTCTTTACGGGTT
ATGGCCCTTGCGTGCCTTGAATTACTTCCACCTGGCTGCAGTACGTGATTCTTGATCCCGAGCTTCGGGT
TGGAAGTGGGTGGGAGAGTTCGAGGCCTTGCGCTTAAGGAGCCCCTTCGCCTCGTGCTTGAGTTGAGGCC
TGGCCTGGGCGCTGGGGCCGCCGCGTGCGAATCTGGTGGCACCTTCGCGCCTGTCTCGCTGCTTTCGATA
AGTCTCTAGCCATTTAAAATTTTTGATGACCTGCTGCGACGCTTTTTTTCTGGCAAGATAGTCTTGTAAA
TGCGGGCCAAGATCTGCACACTGGTATTTCGGTTTTTGGGGCCGCGGGCGGCGACGGGGCCCGTGCGTCC
CAGCGCACATGTTCGGCGAGGCGGGGCCTGCGAGCGCGGCCACCGAGAATCGGACGGGGGTAGTCTCAAG
CTGGCCGGCCTGCTCTGGTGCCTGGCCTCGCGCCGCCGTGTATCGCCCCGCCCTGGGCGGCAAGGCTGGC
CCGGTCGGCACCAGTTGCGTGAGCGGAAAGATGGCCGCTTCCCGGCCCTGCTGCAGGGAGCTCAAAATGG
AGGACGCGGCGCTCGGGAGAGCGGGCGGGTGAGTCACCCACACAAAGGAAAAGGGCCTTTCCGTCCTCAG
CCGTCGCTTCATGTGACTCCACGGAGTACCGGGCGCCGTCCAGGCACCTCGATTAGTTCTCGAGCTTTTG
GAGTACGTCGTCTTTAGGTTGGGGGGAGGGGTTTTATGCGATGGAGTTTCCCCACACTGAGTGGGTGGAG
ACTGAAGTTAGGCCAGCTTGGCACTTGATGTAATTCTCCTTGGAATTTGCCCTTTTTGAGTTTGGATCTT
GGTTCATTCTCAAGCCTCAGACAGTGGTTCAAAGTTTTTTTCTTCCATTTCAGGTGTCGTGAGGACGCGT
GCCACCATGATAGTGTTTGTCAGGTTCAACTCCAGCCATGGTTTCCCAGTGGAGGTCGATTCTGACACCA
GCATCTTCCAGCTCAAGGAGGTGGTTGCTAAGCGACAGGGGGTTCCGGCTGACCAGTTGCGTGTGATTTT
CGCAGGGAAGGAGCTGAGGAATGACTGGACTGTGCAGAATTGTGACCTGGATCAGCAGAGCATTGTTCAC
ATTGTGCAGAGACCGTGGAGAAAAGGTCAAGAAATGAATGCAACTGGAGGCGACGACCCCAGAAACGCGG
CGGGTGCTGGTTCTGGCGTGAGCGTGATCAAGCCCGAGATGAAGATGAGGTACTACATGGACGGCTCCGT
CAATGGGCATGAGTTCACAATCGAGGGTGAGGGCACAGGCAGACCTTACGAGGGACATCAGGAGATGACA
CTGCGCGTCACAATGGCCGAGGGCGGGCCAATGCCTTTCGCCTTCGACCTGGTGTCCCACGTGTTCTGTT
ACGGCCACAGAGTTTTTACCAAGTACCCAGAAGAGATCCCAGACTATTTCAAGCAGGCCTTTCCTGAGGG
CCTGTCCTGGGAGAGGTCCCTGGAGTTCGAGGACGGCGGCTCCGCCTCCGTGAGCGCCCACATCAGCCTG
AGGGGCAACACCTTCTACCACAAGTCCAAGTTCACCGGCGTGAACTTCCCCGCCGACGGCCCCATCATGC
AGAACCAGAGCGTGGACTGGGAGCCCTCCACCGAGAAGATCACCGCCAGCGACGGCGTGCTGAAGGGCGA
CGTGACCATGTACCTGAAGCTGGAGGGCGGCGGCAACCACAAGTGCCAGATGAAGACCACCTACAAGGCC
GCCAAGGAGATCCTGGAGATGCCCGGCGACCACTACATCGGCCACAGGCTGGTGAGGAAGACCGAGGGCA
ACATCACCGAGCAGGTGGAGGACGCCGTGGCCCACTCAGCAGGATCAGGAGGTGGAGGCTGTGAGCGGGA
GCCCCAGAGCTTGACTCGGGTGGACCTCAGCAGCTCAGTCCTCCCAGGAGACTCTGTGGGGCTGGCTGTC
ATTCTGCACACTGACAGCAGGAAGGACTCACCACCAGCTGGAAGTCCAGCAGGTAGATCAATCTACAACA
GCTTTTATGTGTATTGCAAAGGCCCCTGTCAAAGAGTGCAGCCGGGAAATCTCAGGGTACAGTGCAGCAC
CTGCAGGCAGGCAACGCTCACCTTGACCCAGGGTCCATCTTGCTGGGATGATGTTTTAATTCCAAACCGG
ATGAGTGGTGAATGCCAATCCCCACACTGCCCTGGGACTAGTGCAGAATTTTTCTTTAAATGTGGAGCAC
ACCCCACCTCTGACAAGGAAACATCAGTAGCTTTGCACCTGATCGCAACAAATAGTCGGAACATCACTTG
CATTACGTGCACAGACGTCAGGAGCCCCGTCCTGGTTTTCCAGTGCAACTCCCGCCACGTGATTTGCTTA
GACTGTTTCCACTTATACTGTGTGACAAGACTCAATGATCGGCAGTTTGTCCACGACCCTCAGCTTGGCT
ACTCCCTGCCTTGTGTGGCTGGCTGTCCCAACTCCTTGATTAAAGAGCTCCATCACTTCAGGATTCTGGG
AGAAGAGCAGTACAACCGGTACCAGCAGTATGGTGCAGAGGAGTGTGTCCTGCAGATGGGGGGCGTGTTA
TGCCCCCGCCCTGGCTGTGGAGCGGGGCTGCTGCCGGAGCCTGACCAGAGGAAAGTCACCTGCGAAGGGG
GCAATGGCCTGGGCTGTGGGTTTGCCTTCTGCCGGGAATGTAAAGAAGCGTACCATGAAGGGGAGTGCAG
TGCCGTATTTGAAGCCTCAGGAACAACTACTCAGGCCTACAGAGTCGATGAAAGAGCCGCCGAGCAGGCT
CGTTGGGAAGCAGCCTCCAAAGAAACCATCAAGAAAACCACCAAGCCCTGTCCCCGCTGCCATGTACCAG
TGGAAAAAAATGGAGGCTGCATGCACATGAAGTGTCCGCAGCCCCAGTGCAGGCTCGAGTGGTGCTGGAA
CTGTGGCTGCGAGTGGAACCGCGTCTGCATGGGGGACCACTGGTTCGACGTGTAAGATCCAATGCATCGC
GTCTGGAACAATCAACCTCTGGATTACAAAATTTGTGAAAGATTGACTGGTATTCTTAACTATGTTGCTC
CTTTTACGCTATGTGGATACGCTGCTTTAATGCCTTTGTATCATGCTATTGCTTCCCGTATGGCTTTCAT
TTTCTCCTCCTTGTATAAATCCTGGTTGCTGTCTCTTTATGAGGAGTTGTGGCCCGTTGTCAGGCAACGT
GGCGTGGTGTGCACTGTGTTTGCTGACGCAACCCCCACTGGTTGGGGCATTGCCACCACCTGTCAGCTCC
TTTCCGGGACTTTCGCTTTCCCCCTCCCTATTGCCACGGCGGAACTCATCGCCGCCTGCCTTGCCCGCTG
CTGGACAGGGGCTCGGCTGTTGGGCACTGACAATTCCGTGGTGTTGTCGGGGAAGCTGACGTCCTTTCCA
TGGCTGCTCGCCTGTGTTGCCACCTGGATTCTGCGCGGGACGTCCTTCTGCTACGTCCCTTCGGCCCTCA
ATCCAGCGGACCTTCCTTCCCGCGGCCTGCTGCCGGCTCTGCGGCCTCTTCCGCGTCTTCGCCTTCGCCC
TCAGACGAGTCGGATCTCCCTTTGGGCCGCCTCCCCGCCTGGAATTAATTCTGCAGTCGAGACCTAGAAA
AACATGGAGCAATCACAAGTAGCAATACAGCAGCTACCAATGCTGATTGTGCCTGGCTAGAAGCACAAGA
GGAGGAGGAGGTGGGTTTTCCAGTCACACCTCAGGTACCTTTAAGACCAATGACTTACAAGGCAGCTGTA
GATCTTAGCCACTTTTTAAAAGAAAAGAGGGGACTGGAAGGGCTAATTCACTCCCAACGAAGACAAGATA
TCCTTGATCTGTGGATCTACCACACACAAGGCTACTTCCCTGATTAGCAGAACTACACACCAGGGCCAGG
GGTCAGATATCCACTGACCTTTGGATGGTGCTACAAGCTAGTACCAGTTGAGCCAGATAAGGTAGAAGAG
GCCAATAAAGGAGAGAACACCAGCTTGTTACACCCTGTGAGCCTGCATGGGATGGATGACCCGGAGAGAG
AAGTGTTAGAGTGGAGGTTTGACAGCCGCCTAGCATTTCATCACGTGGCCCGAGAGCTGCATCCGGAGTA
CTTCAAGAACTGCTGATATCGAGCTTGCTACAAGGGACTTTCCGCTGGGGACTTTCCAGGGAGGCGTGGC
CTGGGCGGGACTGGGGAGTGGCGAGCCCTCAGATCCTGCATATAAGCAGCTGCTTTTTGCCTGTACTGGG
TCTCTCTGGTTAGACCAGATCTGAGCCTGGGAGCTCTCTGGCTAACTAGGGAACCCACTGCTTAAGCCTC
AATAAAGCTTGCCTTGAGTGCTTCAAGTAGTGTGTGCCCGTCTGTTGTGTGACTCTGGTAACTAGAGATC
CCTCAGACCCTTTTAGTCAGTGTGGAAAATCTCTAGCAGTAGTAGTTCATGTCATCTTATTATTCAGTAT
TTATAACTTGCAAAGAAATGAATATCAGAGAGTGAGAGGCCTTGACATTGCTAGCGTTTACCGTCGACCT
CTAGCTAGAGCTTGGCGTAATCATGGTCATAGCTGTTTCCTGTGTGAAATTGTTATCCGCTCACAATTCC
ACACAACATACGAGCCGGAAGCATAAAGTGTAAAGCCTGGGGTGCCTAATGAGTGAGCTAACTCACATTA
ATTGCGTTGCGCTCACTGCCCGCTTTCCAGTCGGGAAACCTGTCGTGCCAGCTGCATTAATGAATCGGCC
AACGCGCGGGGAGAGGCGGTTTGCGTATTGGGCGCTCTTCCGCTTCCTCGCTCACTGACTCGCTGCGCTC
GGTCGTTCGGCTGCGGCGAGCGGTATCAGCTCACTCAAAGGCGGTAATACGGTTATCCACAGAATCAGGG
GATAACGCAGGAAAGAACATGTGAGCAAAAGGCCAGCAAAAGGCCAGGAACCGTAAAAAGGCCGCGTTGC
TGGCGTTTTTCCATAGGCTCCGCCCCCCTGACGAGCATCACAAAAATCGACGCTCAAGTCAGAGGTGGCG
AAACCCGACAGGACTATAAAGATACCAGGCGTTTCCCCCTGGAAGCTCCCTCGTGCGCTCTCCTGTTCCG
ACCCTGCCGCTTACCGGATACCTGTCCGCCTTTCTCCCTTCGGGAAGCGTGGCGCTTTCTCATAGCTCAC
GCTGTAGGTATCTCAGTTCGGTGTAGGTCGTTCGCTCCAAGCTGGGCTGTGTGCACGAACCCCCCGTTCA
GCCCGACCGCTGCGCCTTATCCGGTAACTATCGTCTTGAGTCCAACCCGGTAAGACACGACTTATCGCCA
CTGGCAGCAGCCACTGGTAACAGGATTAGCAGAGCGAGGTATGTAGGCGGTGCTACAGAGTTCTTGAAGT
GGTGGCCTAACTACGGCTACACTAGAAGAACAGTATTTGGTATCTGCGCTCTGCTGAAGCCAGTTACCTT
CGGAAAAAGAGTTGGTAGCTCTTGATCCGGCAAACAAACCACCGCTGGTAGCGGTGGTTTTTTTGTTTGC
AAGCAGCAGATTACGCGCAGAAAAAAAGGATCTCAAGAAGATCCTTTGATCTTTTCTACGGGGTCTGACG
CTCAGTGGAACGAAAACTCACGTTAAGGGATTTTGGTCATGAGATTATCAAAAAGGATCTTCACCTAGAT
CCTTTTAAATTAAAAATGAAGTTTTAAATCAATCTAAAGTATATATGAGTAAACTTGGTCTGACAGTTAC
CAATGCTTAATCAGTGAGGCACCTATCTCAGCGATCTGTCTATTTCGTTCATCCATAGTTGCCTGACTCC
CCGTCGTGTAGATAACTACGATACGGGAGGGCTTACCATCTGGCCCCAGTGCTGCAATGATACCGCGAGA
CCCACGCTCACCGGCTCCAGATTTATCAGCAATAAACCAGCCAGCCGGAAGGGCCGAGCGCAGAAGTGGT
CCTGCAACTTTATCCGCCTCCATCCAGTCTATTAATTGTTGCCGGGAAGCTAGAGTAAGTAGTTCGCCAG
TTAATAGTTTGCGCAACGTTGTTGCCATTGCTACAGGCATCGTGGTGTCACGCTCGTCGTTTGGTATGGC
TTCATTCAGCTCCGGTTCCCAACGATCAAGGCGAGTTACATGATCCCCCATGTTGTGCAAAAAAGCGGTT
AGCTCCTTCGGTCCTCCGATCGTTGTCAGAAGTAAGTTGGCCGCAGTGTTATCACTCATGGTTATGGCAG
CACTGCATAATTCTCTTACTGTCATGCCATCCGTAAGATGCTTTTCTGTGACTGGTGAGTACTCAACCAA
GTCATTCTGAGAATAGTGTATGCGGCGACCGAGTTGCTCTTGCCCGGCGTCAATACGGGATAATACCGCG
CCACATAGCAGAACTTTAAAAGTGCTCATCATTGGAAAACGTTCTTCGGGGCGAAAACTCTCAAGGATCT
TACCGCTGTTGAGATCCAGTTCGATGTAACCCACTCGTGCACCCAACTGATCTTCAGCATCTTTTACTTT
CACCAGCGTTTCTGGGTGAGCAAAAACAGGAAGGCAAAATGCCGCAAAAAAGGGAATAAGGGCGACACGG
AAATGTTGAATACTCATACTCTTCCTTTTTCAATATTATTGAAGCATTTATCAGGGTTATTGTCTCATGA
GCGGATACATATTTGAATGTATTTAGAAAAATAAACAAATAGGGGTTCCGCGCACATTTCCCCGAAAAGT
GCCACCTGACGTCGACGGATCGGGAGATCAACTTGTTTATTGCAGCTTATAATGGTTACAAATAAAGCAA
TAGCATCACAAATTTCACAAATAAAGCATTTTTTTCACTGCATTCTAGTTGTGGTTTGTCCAAACTCATC
AATGTATCTTATCATGTCTGGATCAACTGGATAACTCAAGCTAACCAAAATCATCCCAAACTTCCCACCC
CATACCCTATTACCACTGCCAATTACCTGTGGTTTCATTTACTCTAAACCTGTGATTCCTCTGAATTATT
TTCATTTTAAAGAAATTGTATTTGTTAAATATGTACTACAAACTTAGTAGTTGGAAGGGCTAATTCACTC
CCAAAGAAGACAAGATATCCTTGATCTGTGGATCTACCACACACAAGGCTACTTCCCTGATTAGCAGAAC
TACACACCAGGGCCAGGGGTCAGATATCCACTGACCTTTGGATGGTGCTACAAGCTAGTACCAGTTGAGC
CAGATAAGGTAGAAGAGGCCAATAAAGGAGAGAACACCAGCTTGTTACACCCTGTGAGCCTGCATGGGAT
GGATGACCCGGAGAGAGAAGTGTTAGAGTGGAGGTTTGACAGCCGCCTAGCATTTCATCACGTGGCCCGA
GAGCTGCATCCGGAGTACTTCAAGAACTGCTGATATCGAGCTTGCTACAAGGGACTTTCCGCTGGGGACT
TTCCAGGGAGGCGTGGCCTGGGCGGGACTGGGGAGTGGCGAGCCCTCAGATCCTGCATATAAGCAGCTGC
TTTTTGCCTGTACTGGGTCTCTCTGGTTAGACCAGATCTGAGCCTGGGAGCTCTCTGGCTAACTAGGGAA
CCCACTGCTTAAGCCTCAATAAAGCTTGCCTTGAGTGCTTCAAGTAGTGTGTGCCCGTCTGTTGTGTGAC
TCTGGTAACTAGAGATCCCTCAGACCCTTTTAGTCAGTGTGGAAAATCTCTAGCAGTGGCGCCCGAACAG
GGACTTGAAAGCGAAAGGGAAACCAGAGGAGCTCTCTCGACGCAGGACTCGGCTTGCTGAAGCGCGCACG
GCAAGAGGCGAGGGGCGGCGACTGGTGAGTACGCCAAAAATTTTGACTAGCGGAGGCTAGAAGGAGAGAG
ATGGGTGCGAGAGCGTCAGTATTAAGCGGGGGAGAATTAGATCGCGATGGGAAAAAATTCGGTTAAGGCC
AGGGGGAAAGAAAAAATATAAATTAAAACATATAGTATGGGCAAGCAGGGAGCTAGAACGATTCGCAGTT
AATCCTGGCCTGTTAGAAACATCAGAAGGCTGTAGACAAATACTGGGACAGCTACAACCATCCCTTCAGA
CAGGATCAGAAGAACTTAGATCATTATATAATACAGTAGCAACCCTCTATTGTGTGCATCAAAGGATAGA
GATAAAAGACACCAAGGAAGCTTTAGACAAGATAGAGGAAGAGCAAAACAAAAGTAAGACCACCGCACAG
CAAGCGGCCGGCCGCTGATCTTCAGACCTGGAGGAGGAGATATGAGGGACAATTGGAGAAGTGAATTATA
TAAATATAAAGTAGTAAAAATTGAACCATTAGGAGTAGCACCCACCAAGGCAAAGAGAAGAGTGGTGCAG
AGAGAAAAAAGAGCAGTGGGAATAGGAGCTTTGTTCCTTGGGTTCTTGGGAGCAGCAGGAAGCACTATGG
GCGCAGCGTCAATGACGCTGACGGTACAGGCCAGACAATTATTGTCTGGTATAGTGCAGCAGCAGAACAA
TTTGCTGAGGGCTATTGAGGCGCAACAGCATCTGTTGCAACTCACAGTCTGGGGCATCAAGCAGCTCCAG
GCAAGAATCCTGGCTGTGGAAAGATACCTAAAGGATCAACAGCTCCTGGGGATTTGGGGTTGCTCTGGAA
AACTCATTTGCACCACTGCTGTGCCTTGGAATGCTAGTTGGAGTAATAAATCTCTGGAACAGATTTGGAA
TCACACGACCTGGATGGAGTGGGACAGAGAAATTAACAATTACACAAGCTTAATACACTCCTTAATTGAA
GAATCGCAAAACCAGCAAGAAAAGAATGAACAAGAATTATTGGAATTAGATAAATGGGCAAGTTTGTGGA
ATTGGTTTAACATAACAAATTGGCTGTGGTATATAAAATTATTCATAATGATAGTAGGAGGCTTGGTAGG
TTTAAGAATAGTTTTTGCTGTACTTTCTATAGTGAATAGAGTTAGGCAGGGATATTCACCATTATCGTTT
CAGACCCACCTCCCAACCCCGAGGGGACCCGACAGGCCCGAAGGAATAGAAGAAGAAGGTGGAGAGAGAG
ACAGAGACAGATCCATTCGATTAGTGAACGGATCTCGACGGTATCGCCTTTAAAAGAAAAGGGGGGATTG
GGGGGTACAGTGCAGGGGAAAGAATAGTAGACATAATAGCAACAGACATACAAACTAAAGAATTACAAAA
ACAAATTACAAAAATTCAAAATTTTCGGGTTTATTACAGGGACAGCAGAGATCCAGTTTATCGATGAGGC
CCTTTCGTC
